>Addgene plasmid #108450 | prp8-G736E | addgene full sequence | sequence record 209727 | Addgene NGS Result
GACGAAAGGGCCTCGTGATACGCCTATTTTTATAGGTTAATGTCATGATAATAATGGTTTCTTAGGGTCC
TTTTCATCACGTGCTATAAAAATAATTATAATTTAAATTTTTTAATATAAATATATAAATTAAAAATAGA
AAGTAAAAAAAGAAATTAAAGAAAAAATAGTTTTTGTTTTCCGAAGATGTAAAAGACTCTAGGGGGATCG
CCAACAAATACTACCTTTTATCTTGCTCTTCCTGCTCTCAGGTATTAATGCCGAATTGTTTCATCTTGTC
TGTGTAGAAGACCACACACGAAAATCCTGTGATTTTACATTTTACTTATCGTTAATCGAATGTATATCTA
TTTAATCTGCTTTTCTTGTCTAATAAATATATATGTAAAGTACGCTTTTTGTTGAAATTTTTTAAACCTT
TGTTTATTTTTTTTTCTTCATTCCGTAACTCTTCTACCTTCTTTATTTACTTTCTAAAATCCAAATACAA
AACATAAAAATAAATAAACACAGAGTAAATTCCCAAATTATTCCATCATTAAAAGATACGAGGCGCGTGT
AAGTTACAGGCAAGCGATCCGTCAGGTGGCACTTTTCGGGGAAATGTGCGCGGAACCCCTATTTGTTTAT
TTTTCTAAATACATTCAAATATGTATCCGCTCATGAGACAATAACCCTGATAAATGCTTCAATAATATTG
AAAAAGGAAGAGTATGAGTATTCAACATTTCCGTGTCGCCCTTATTCCCTTTTTTGCGGCATTTTGCCTT
CCTGTTTTTGCTCACCCAGAAACGCTGGTGAAAGTAAAAGATGCTGAAGATCAGTTGGGTGCACGAGTGG
GTTACATCGAACTGGATCTCAACAGCGGTAAGATCCTTGAGAGTTTTCGCCCCGAAGAACGTTTTCCAAT
GATGAGCACTTTTAAAGTTCTGCTATGTGGCGCGGTATTATCCCGTATTGACGCCGGGCAAGAGCAACTC
GGTCGCCGCATACACTATTCTCAGAATGACTTGGTTGAGTACTCACCAGTCACAGAAAAGCATCTTACGG
ATGGCATGACAGTAAGAGAATTATGCAGTGCTGCCATAACCATGAGTGATAACACTGCGGCCAACTTACT
TCTGACAACGATCGGAGGACCGAAGGAGCTAACCGCTTTTTTGCACAACATGGGGGATCATGTAACTCGC
CTTGATCGTTGGGAACCGGAGCTGAATGAAGCCATACCAAACGACGAGCGTGACACCACGATGCCTGTAG
CAATGGCAACAACGTTGCGCAAACTATTAACTGGCGAACTACTTACTCTAGCTTCCCGGCAACAATTAAT
AGACTGGATGGAGGCGGATAAAGTTGCAGGACCACTTCTGCGCTCGGCCCTTCCGGCTGGCTGGTTTATT
GCTGATAAATCTGGAGCCGGTGAGCGTGGGTCTCGCGGTATCATTGCAGCACTGGGGCCAGATGGTAAGC
CCTCCCGTATCGTAGTTATCTACACGACGGGGAGTCAGGCAACTATGGATGAACGAAATAGACAGATCGC
TGAGATAGGTGCCTCACTGATTAAGCATTGGTAACTGTCAGACCAAGTTTACTCATATATACTTTAGATT
GATTTAAAACTTCATTTTTAATTTAAAAGGATCTAGGTGAAGATCCTTTTTGATAATCTCATGACCAAAA
TCCCTTAACGTGAGTTTTCGTTCCACTGAGCGTCAGACCCCGTAGAAAAGATCAAAGGATCTTCTTGAGA
TCCTTTTTTTCTGCGCGTAATCTGCTGCTTGCAAACAAAAAAACCACCGCTACCAGCGGTGGTTTGTTTG
CCGGATCAAGAGCTACCAACTCTTTTTCCGAAGGTAACTGGCTTCAGCAGAGCGCAGATACCAAATACTG
TTCTTCTAGTGTAGCCGTAGTTAGGCCACCACTTCAAGAACTCTGTAGCACCGCCTACATACCTCGCTCT
GCTAATCCTGTTACCAGTGGCTGCTGCCAGTGGCGATAAGTCGTGTCTTACCGGGTTGGACTCAAGACGA
TAGTTACCGGATAAGGCGCAGCGGTCGGGCTGAACGGGGGGTTCGTGCACACAGCCCAGCTTGGAGCGAA
CGACCTACACCGAACTGAGATACCTACAGCGTGAGCTATGAGAAAGCGCCACGCTTCCCGAAGGGAGAAA
GGCGGACAGGTATCCGGTAAGCGGCAGGGTCGGAACAGGAGAGCGCACGAGGGAGCTTCCAGGGGGAAAC
GCCTGGTATCTTTATAGTCCTGTCGGGTTTCGCCACCTCTGACTTGAGCGTCGATTTTTGTGATGCTCGT
CAGGGGGGCGGAGCCTATGGAAAAACGCCAGCAACGCGGCCTTTTTACGGTTCCTGGCCTTTTGCTGGCC
TTTTGCTCACATGTTCTTTCCTGCGTTATCCCCTGATTCTGTGGATAACCGTATTACCGCCTTTGAGTGA
GCTGATACCGCTCGCCGCAGCCGAACGACCGAGCGCAGCGAGTCAGTGAGCGAGGAAGCGGAAGAGCGCC
CAATACGCAAACCGCCTCTCCCCGCGCGTTGGCCGATTCATTAATGCAGCTGGCACGACAGGTTTCCCGA
CTGGAAAGCGGGCAGTGAGCGCAACGCAATTAATGTGAGTTAGCTCACTCATTAGGCACCCCAGGCTTTA
CACTTTATGCTTCCGGCTCGTATGTTGTGTGGAATTGTGAGCGGATAACAATTTCACACAGGAAACAGCT
ATGACCATGATTACGCCAAGCTCGAAATTAACCCTCACTAAAGGGAACAAAAGCTGGTACCGGGCCCCCC
CTCGAGACTTCAAAGCATGGTTTGGTTTGGGCCAGGCTTATGCTCTCCTGGACATGCATTTATATTCTCT
TTACTACTTCCAGAAAGCTTGCACTTTGAAACCTTGGGATCGTCGGATTTGGCAAGTATTGGGAGAATGT
TATAGTAAGACGGGAAATAAGGTAGAAGCTATAAAATGCTACAAAAGATCCATAAAAGCTTCACAAACGG
TCGATCAAAATACTTCAATATATTACCGGTTAGCGCAACTATATGAAGAACTTGAAGACTTGCAAGAATG
TAAGAAGTTCATGATGAAATGTGTAGATGTGGAAGAACTTCTGGAAGGTATAGTAACAGATGAAACCGTG
AAGGCTAGGCTTTGGCTGGCAATATTTGAGATTAAGGCAGGAAACTACCAATTGGCTTATGATTATGCCA
TGGGGGTATCTAGTGGAACGTCTCAAGAGATTGAAGAGGCTCGTATGCTGGCTCGGGAGTGCAGAAGGCA
TATGTAGTGAAGTGAACATACACATAGCTATTCGTACTAAATGATATGAAATTTTTATAAATGCCAGGCT
ATATAGCTATTTAAAGTGACCATGGCAGAAGGATGAACCGAGGTAATACGGCTAGTACAAAAGCAACAAA
GTTAGGAATACAATTTGAGAAACGAAGACCATAGAAAATACTTGTGCGATTGAACTTCCTTCCAAAAAAA
AAATAGCGTCAAAGAAAGATGAGTGGACTACCGCCCCCACCTCCTGGTTTTGAAGAGGACAGCGACTTAG
CACTTCCACCACCACCACCACCACCGCCTGGATACGAAATCGAAGAACTGGATAATCCGATGGTGCCATC
ATCGGTAAATGAGGATACATTCCTTCCGCCTCCACCACCTCCTCCAAGCAACTTCGAAATAAACGCTGAA
GAAATTGTGGACTTCACATTACCACCGCCACCACCCCCTCCAGGTCTAGATGAATTAGAGACTAAAGCAG
AAAAGAAAGTAGAATTACATGGAAAGAGAAAATTGGACATAGGAAAAGATACTTTCGTCACTCGAAAATC
AAGAAAGCGTGCAAAAAAAATGACCAAAAAGGCAAAGAGAAGCAATTTATATACTCCTAAAGCCGAGATG
CCACCGGAACATCTGCGAAAGATTATTAATACTCACAGTGACATGGCCTCCAAAATGTACAATACTGATA
AAAAGGCTTTTCTAGGCGCTCTAAAGTATTTACCGCACGCGATTTTAAAATTGTTAGAGAACATGCCTCA
TCCATGGGAGCAAGCCAAAGAAGTTAAAGTTTTATATCACACTTCAGGAGCCATAACATTTGTGAATGAA
ACACCAAGAGTAATAGAGCCTGTATATACTGCCCAATGGTCAGCTACTTGGATAGCAATGAGGAGAGAAA
AACGAGATAGAACACATTTTAAAAGAATGAGATTTCCACCTTTCGATGATGACGAACCACCTCTGTCATA
TGAACAGCACATAGAAAATATCGAGCCACTGGATCCTATAAATCTTCCCTTAGACTCTCAAGATGATGAA
TATGTTAAAGATTGGCTCTACGATTCCCGGCCCTTGGAGGAGGATAGTAAAAAGGTCAATGGTACATCTT
ATAAAAAGTGGAGTTTTGATTTACCTGAAATGTCGAACTTATATAGGTTATCAACGCCACTTAGAGATGA
AGTAACTGACAAAAATTACTATTATCTTTTCGATAAAAAATCTTTTTTTAACGGTAAAGCCCTTAATAAC
GCAATCCCTGGAGGTCCTAAATTTGAACCTTTATACCCAAGAGAAGAGGAGGAAGATTATAACGAATTCA
ACTCTATAGATAGAGTAATATTTAGGGTTCCTATTAGAAGCGAATATAAGGTAGCGTTTCCTCATCTATA
TAATTCCCGGCCCCGTTCAGTGCGCATACCATGGTATAATAATCCAGTGTCGTGTATTATCCAGAACGAT
GAGGAGTACGACACGCCTGCACTTTTTTTTGATCCATCGCTGAACCCAATACCTCACTTTATTGATAATA
ATTCATCCCTCAACGTATCAAATACAAAGGAAAACGGTGATTTCACTTTACCTGAAGATTTTGCACCTCT
TTTGGCTGAAGAAGAAGAACTTATTTTGCCAAATACAAAAGATGCGATGTCGTTATATCATTCACCTTTT
CCATTTAATAGAACTAAAGGAAAAATGGTGAGAGCACAAGATGTTGCCCTGGCTAAAAAATGGTTTTTGC
AACATCCTGACGAGGAGTATCCCGTTAAAGTTAAGGTCTCTTACCAAAAGCTCTTGAAGAACTACGTGCT
AAATGAATTGCACCCTACTTTGCCAACAAACCACAACAAAACTAAGTTATTGAAGAGTTTAAAAAATACC
AAGTATTTTCAACAAACTACAATTGATTGGGTAGAGGCAGGACTCCAGCTATGTCGACAAGGACACAATA
TGTTAAATTTATTAATCCACAGAAAGGGCCTAACTTATTTACATCTCGACTACAATTTCAATTTAAAACC
AACTAAAACCTTAACCACAAAAGAACGTAAAAAGTCAAGACTTGGAAACTCATTTCATTTGATGCGTGAA
TTGCTAAAAATGATGAAACTGATTGTAGATACACATGTGCAGTTTAGGTTAGGAAATGTAGATGCCTTCC
AGTTAGCAGATGGTATACATTATATTTTGAACCACATAGGACAATTGACCGGTATTTATCGTTATAAATA
TAAAGTAATGCATCAAATCCGCGCATGTAAAGATCTGAAACATATCATATATTATAAGTTTAATAAAAAT
TTGGGAAAAGGACCTGGTTGTGGATTTTGGCAACCTGCGTGGAGAGTGTGGCTAAATTTCTTAAGAGGCA
CTATACCACTACTCGAAAGATATATTGGAAACCTTATCACACGTCAATTTGAAGAGCGTTCTAATGAAAT
TGTCAAAACTACAACTAAACAAAGACTTGACGCCTACTACGATCTTGAGTTACGAAACTCGGTCATGGAT
GACATTTTAGAAATGATGCCTGAGAGTATTCGACAGAAAAAGGCAAGAACTATACTGCAACATTTAAGTG
AGGCTTGGAGATGTTGGAAGGCTAATATTCCATGGGATGTTCCTGGTATGCCAGCCCCAATCAAAAAAAT
AATTGAACGGTATATAAAATCCAAAGCTGATGCCTGGGTATCTGCAGCTCATTACAATCGAGAACGTATA
AAGCGTGGAGCTCACGTCGAAAAGACTATGGTTAAAAAAAATCTGGGGCGTTTAACGAGACTTTGGATCA
AAAATGAGCAGGAACGTCAAAGGCAAATACAGAAAAACGGTCCCGAAATTACTCCCGAAGAGGCTACGAC
CATATTTTCTGTTATGGTTGAGTGGCTTGAATCAAGGAGCTTTTCACCAATACCATTTCCACCTTTAACT
TACAAAAATGATACTAAGATATTAGTTCTTGCCCTCGAAGACCTAAAAGATGTCTACGCATCAAAAGTAC
GTTTAAATGCATCTGAAAGGGAAGAACTTGCGTTGATAGAGGAGGCTTATGATAATCCTCACGATACTTT
GAACAGAATCAAAAAGTACTTGTTGACCCAGCGAGTTTTTAAGCCTGTTGATATAACCATGATGGAAAAC
TATCAAAACATTTCCCCTGTTTATTCAGTTGATCCCTTGGAAAAGATTACCGATGCATATCTTGATCAGT
ATTTATGGTACGAAGCTGACCAACGAAAGCTTTTCCCAAACTGGATTAAACCAAGTGATTCAGAGATACC
ACCTCTTCTGGTATACAAGTGGACTCAGGGTATAAACAACCTATCTGAAATTTGGGATGTATCCAGAGGC
CAATCTGCAGTTTTGCTTGAGACTACTTTGGGTGAAATGGCCGAAAAAATTGACTTTACTTTACTTAATA
GATTACTTCGCCTGATTGTAGATCCTAATATTGCTGACTATATCACTGCAAAAAATAATGTTGTTATCAA
CTTTAAAGATATGAGTCACGTCAACAAATATGGCTTAATACGCGGGTTGAAGTTCGCTTCTTTCATATTC
CAATATTACGGACTAGTTATAGATCTTTTACTATTGGGTCAGGAAAGGGCTACAGATTTGGCTGGTCCAG
CTAACAATCCAAATGAATTTATGCAATTCAAGAGCAAAGAAGTAGAAAAGGCACATCCGATCAGACTTTA
CACCAGATATTTAGATCGTATATATATGCTTTTTCACTTTGAAGAAGATGAGGGAGAGGAATTGACTGAT
GAATACTTGGCAGAGAATCCAGATCCAAACTTTGAAAACAGCATCGGATACAATAATAGAAAATGCTGGC
CCAAAGATTCGCGCATGAGGCTAATACGTCAGGACGTTAACCTAGGGCGAGCAGTGTTTTGGGAAATTCA
AAGTAGGGTGCCAACTTCGTTAACGTCAATTAAATGGGAAAATGCTTTTGTTTCCGTATACAGTAAAAAC
AATCCGAACTTACTCTTCTCTATGTGTGGTTTTGAAGTCAGAATATTACCAAGACAAAGAATGGAAGAGG
TGGTTTCTAACGATGAAGGTGTTTGGGATTTAGTTGACGAAAGAACCAAGCAAAGAACTGCAAAAGCATA
TTTAAAGGTATCTGAAGAAGAAATCAAAAAATTTGACAGCAGAATAAGAGGCATATTGATGGCCTCCGGT
TCAACCACTTTTACTAAAGTGGCCGCTAAATGGAACACTTCACTGATATCCCTTTTCACATACTTTAGAG
AAGCCATTGTTGCCACGGAGCCGTTATTAGATATCCTGGTGAAAGGAGAAACAAGAATTCAAAACCGTGT
CAAACTTGGTTTAAATTCGAAAATGCCAACAAGATTTCCACCTGCTGTTTTTTATACACCAAAAGAACTT
GGTGGGTTGGGTATGATTAGTGCTTCTCATATTTTAATTCCTGCATCTGACTTAAGTTGGTCAAAACAGA
CCGATACTGGAATTACGCATTTTCGTGCTGGTATGACGCACGAGGATGAAAAATTAATCCCAACTATCTT
CCGTTACATCACTACTTGGGAAAATGAATTTTTAGACTCTCAAAGGGTGTGGGCCGAGTATGCAACGAAA
AGGCAGGAAGCTATTCAGCAGAATAGGAGGTTAGCTTTTGAAGAACTTGAAGGATCGTGGGATCGTGGTA
TACCTCGTATTAGCACTTTATTTCAAAGAGATCGACATACTCTAGCGTATGACAGAGGTCACAGAATCCG
TAGGGAATTTAAACAGTACTCTCTAGAGAGAAACAGCCCCTTTTGGTGGACAAACTCCCACCATGACGGT
AAATTATGGAATTTAAATGCCTATAGAACTGATGTGATTCAAGCCCTAGGAGGTATTGAAACAATTTTGG
AACACACTTTATTTAAGGGGACTGGTTTTAATTCATGGGAAGGTTTGTTTTGGGAAAAGGCGTCCGGGTT
TGAGGATTCCATGCAATTTAAGAAGCTAACTCATGCTCAAAGAACTGGTTTAAGCCAAATTCCAAATCGT
AGATTTACCTTATGGTGGTCACCAACTATTAACAGAGCAAATGTCTATGTCGGTTTCTTGGTGCAATTGG
ATCTGACTGGTATCTTCCTCCATGGTAAAATTCCTACGTTAAAAATATCTTTAATTCAAATATTCCGTGC
TCATTTGTGGCAAAAAATACATGAAAGTATAGTTTTTGATATTTGTCAAATTCTCGATGGTGAGCTAGAT
GTTTTGCAAATTGAATCTGTGACTAAAGAAACAGTGCATCCCCGCAAATCGTACAAGATGAATTCATCTG
CCGCGGACATAACTATGGAAAGTGTTCATGAATGGGAAGTTTCAAAACCCTCCCTATTACATGAAACAAA
TGACTCATTTAAGGGATTGATTACCAACAAAATGTGGTTTGATGTACAATTGAGATACGGTGATTATGAT
TCTCATGATATATCTCGTTATGTGAGGGCAAAATTCCTCGATTATACAACAGATAATGTCAGCATGTATC
CCTCCCCAACAGGTGTTATGATCGGTATCGATTTGGCTTATAACATGTATGATGCCTATGGTAATTGGTT
CAACGGATTAAAACCTTTGATACAAAATAGTATGAGAACAATTATGAAAGCTAACCCAGCATTATATGTC
CTTCGTGAACGTATTAGAAAAGGTCTTCAAATATATCAATCTAGTGTACAGGAACCATTTTTAAACTCCT
CAAACTATGCCGAGTTATTCAATAACGACATTAAACTCTTCGTTGACGACACTAATGTGTATAGAGTTAC
TGTCCACAAGACTTTTGAAGGGAACGTTGCTACAAAAGCAATTAATGGTTGCATTTTCACTTTAAATCCA
AAGACTGGGCATCTGTTTCTGAAAATTATCCATACCTCTGTATGGGCCGGTCAAAAACGTTTAAGCCAAT
TGGCCAAATGGAAAACAGCTGAGGAAGTTAGTGCTCTTGTGAGATCTTTGCCCAAAGAAGAGCAGCCAAA
ACAAATTATCGTCACAAGAAAGGCAATGCTTGATCCTTTAGAGGTTCACATGCTTGACTTTCCTAACATA
GCAATCAGGCCAACAGAGCTGCGACTACCATTTTCAGCTGCAATGTCAATAGATAAACTTTCTGATGTTG
TGATGAAAGCTACTGAACCTCAGATGGTTCTGTTTAACATTTATGATGATTGGTTAGACCGTATTTCATC
GTACACTGCATTTTCTAGACTTACACTACTTTTAAGAGCTTTAAAGACGAACGAGGAAAGTGCCAAAATG
ATTCTACTCAGTGACCCCACGATCACTATCAAATCGTACCATTTATGGCCTTCATTCACTGATGAACAAT
GGATCACTATCGAATCTCAAATGAGAGATTTGATTTTGACTGAGTACGGCAGAAAATACAATGTCAATAT
ATCTGCCTTAACTCAAACGGAAATTAAAGATATTATATTGGGTCAAAATATCAAGGCACCATCTGTGAAG
AGACAAAAAATGGCTGAATTAGAAGCTGCCAGGTCAGAAAAGCAGAACGACGAAGAAGCTGCAGGTGCAT
CAACTGTTATGAAAACTAAAACTATCAATGCGCAAGGTGAGGAGATAGTTGTAGTAGCTTCCGCTGATTA
CGAAAGTCAAACGTTTAGT
[735 nt withheld, positions 9960-10694]
TTACAGTTTAGCGAATTGGCGGGGGACGAAGAGTTAGAGGCCGAACAAATCGATGTATTTAGCTGAATAT
ATTCCCCAATAAACTGGAATCTGTTATTTCATAGATATATATGTAAGTATAAGTTTGTATGTATAATATT
CAACGCATTTTTTATGCCCGTCGTAGTTGCTACCTACCACACGATGATGTATTATAATTTCGGAACTACT
TCAAAGCTACGCTTTCCGCACTATGAAAAGCTATAAGTATGTGAAAATTGGTCATTGACTGTGATTCTAT
TTCAAAAAGTAACCAAAGGAGATAGACATCGTTCGGACAGAAAATGGTCCGTTGTCACTCCCATTCCATT
ATGTCCTTCATATAGAAATTGGATATTCTTGTTTTCATTTCGCGCAATAAAGCAATTCCGTGCGGCAGAA
AGAACTTATATATATTTAACTGATCTTACGCTATTTATGGCAAAACTTGTGTTACATTTTTGAAGATAAA
GTTACAATCATTACGGCAGCCTCAAAACAAAATTGGGAGAAAACATACTCAAGTGAGTACTCATTTTGTG
CAAGCAAACACTGACAATTGAAGAGATCGTCAGGATGCCCGGAACGCCACAGAAGAACAAGAGGTCTGCG
AGTATATCTGTTTCACCTGCGAAGAAGACAGAGGAAAAAGAAATAATACAAAATGATTCAAAGGCGATAT
TATCTAAGCAAACTAAGAGGAAAAAAAAGTATGCTTTTGCTCCTATAAATAACTTAAATGGGAAGAACAC
CAAGGTATCCAATGCAAGTGTCCTAAAGTCAATAGCCGTTTCACAAGTACGAAATACATCAAGAACAAAA
GATATAAACAAAGCAGTTAGCAAGAGCGTAAAGCAATTACCAAATTCACAAGTTAAACCGAAACGGGAAA
TGTCTAATTTGAGTAGGCATCACGATTTCACTCAAGACGAGGACGGCCCCATGGAAGAAGTAATATGGAA
ATATTCACCTTTACAACGAGATATGTCCGACAAAACAACAAGCGCTGCCGAATACTCTGATGACTACGAA
GATGTCCAAAATCCCTCTTCTACACCTATAGTCCCTAATCGACTGAAAACTGTTCTTAGTTTCACAAATA
TCCAAGTACCCAACGCTGACGTAAATCAACTCATTCAAGAAAATGGAAATGAGCAAGTGCGTCCTAAACC
AGCAGAAATATCTACCAGGGAGTCTCTCCGTAATATAGATGATATTCTCGATGATATAGAGGGCGATTTA
ACTATAAAACCGACGATAACGAAATTCAGCGATTTGCCATCTTCACCCATCAAGGCACCCAACGTTGAAA
AAAAAGCAGAGGTGAATGCAGAAGAAGTAGATAAAATGGATTCAACAGGAGATAGCAACGATGGCGATGA
CTCTTTGATAGATATTTTAACTCAAAAGTATGTTGAGAAACGCAAGAGTGAGAGTCAGATAACAATTCAA
GGCAACACCAATCAAAAAAGTGGAGCCCAGGAAAGTTGTGGGAAGAATGATAACACAAAATCGAGAGGAG
AAATTGAAGATCATGAAAATGTAGACAATCAAGCCAAAACAGGCAATGCATTTTATGAGAATGAAGAAGA
CAGTAATTGCCAAAGAATTAAAAAAAATGAAAAAATAGAATACAATTCTTCAGACGAATTTTCAGACGAT
TCACTAATTGAACTATTGAACGAAACTCAAACACAAGTGGAACCTAACACTATTGAACAAGATTTAGACA
AAGTGGAGAAAATGGTCTCTGACGATTTGAGAATTGCTACTGATTCCACTTTATCCGCATATGCTCTCAG
AGCTAAGTCTGGTGCTCCAAGAGACGGCGTAGTACGATTAGTAATAGTAAGCTTACCTCCAATTCGCCCT
ATAGTGAGTCGTATTACAATTCACTGGCCGTCGTTTTACAACGTCGTGACTGGGAAAACCCTGGCGTTAC
CCAACTTAATCGCCTTGCAGCACATCCCCCTTTCGCCAGCTGGCGTAATAGCGAAGAGGCCCGCACCGAT
CGCCCTTCCCAACAGTTGCGCAGCCTGAATGGCGAATGG
[124 nt withheld, positions 12764-12887]
C
[91 nt withheld, positions 12889-12979]
A
[49 nt withheld, positions 12981-13029]
CCTTTGACGTTGGAGTCCACGTTCTTT
[37 nt withheld, positions 13057-13093]
ACCCTATCTCGGTCTATTCTTTTGATTTATAAGGGATTTTGCCGATTTCGGCCTATTGGTTAAAAAATGA
GCTGATTTAACAAAAATTTAACGCGAATTTTAACAAAATATTAACGCTTACAATTTCCTGATGCGGTATT
TTCTCCTTACGCATCTGTGCGGTATTTCACACCGCATAGATCCGTCGAGTTCAAGAGAAAAAAAAAGAAA
AAGCAAAAAGAAAAAAGGAAAGCGCGCCTCGTTCAGAATGACACGTATAGAATGATGCATTACCTTGTCA
TCTTCAGTATCATACTGTTCGTATACATACTTACTGACATTCATAGGTATACATATATACACATGTATAT
ATATCGTATGCTGCAGCTTTAAATAATCGGTGTCACTACATAAGAACACCTTTGGTGGAGGGAACATCGT
TGGTACCATTGGGCGAGGTGGCTTCTCTTATGGCAACCGCAAGAGCCTTGAACGCACTCTCACTACGGTG
ATGATCATTCTTGCCTCGCAGACAATCAACGTGGAGGGTAATTCTGCTAGCCTCTGCAAAGCTTTCAAGA
AAATGCGGGATCATCTCGCAAGAGAGATCTCCTACTTTCTCCCTTTGCAAACCAAGTTCGACAACTGCGT
ACGGCCTGTTCGAAAGATCTACCACCGCTCTGGAAAGTGCCTCATCCAAAGGCGCAAATCCTGATCCAAA
CCTTTTTACTCCACGCACGGCCCCTAGGGCCTCTTTAAAAGCTTGACCGAGAGCAATCCCGCAGTCTTCA
GTGGTGTGATGGTCGTCTATGTGTAAGTCACCAATGCACTCAACGATTAGCGACCAGCCGGAATGCTTGG
CCAGAGCATGTATCATATGGTCCAGAAACCCTATACCTGTGTGGACGTTAATCACTTGCGATTGTGTGGC
CTGTTCTGCTACTGCTTCTGCCTCTTTTTCTGGGAAGATCGAGTGCTCTATCGCTAGGGGACCACCCTTT
AAAGAGATCGCAATCTGAATCTTGGTTTCATTTGTAATACGCTTTACTAGGGCTTTCTGCTCTGTCATCT
TTGCCTTCGTTTATCTTGCCTGCTCATTTTTTAGTATATTCTTCGAAGAAATCACATTACTTTATATAAT
GTATAATTCATTATGTGATAATGCCAATCGCTAAGAAAAAAAAAGAGTCATCCGCTAGGTGGAAAAAAAA
AAATGAAAATCATTACCGAGGCATAAAAAAATATAGAGTGTACTAGAGGAGGCCAAGAGTAATAGAAAAA
GAAAATTGCGGGAAAGGACTGTGTTATGACTTCCCTGACTAATGCCGTGTTCAAACGATACCTGGCAGTG
ACTCCTAGCGCTCACCAAGCTCTTAAAACGGGAATTTATGGTGCACTCTCAGTACAATCTGCTCTGATGC
CGCATAGTTAAGCCAGCCCCGACACCCGCCAACACCCGCTGACGCGCCCTGACGGGCTTGTCTGCTCCCG
GCATCCGCTTACAGACAAGCTGTGACCGTCTCCGGGAGCTGCATGTGTCAGAGGTTTTCACCGTCATCAC
CGAAACGCGCGA
Features (pLannotate 1.2.2; 21 found; start..end, strand, type, name):
     76..579     +  misc_feature   CEN/ARS: S. cerevisiae CEN6 centromere fused to an autonomously replicating sequence
    609..713     +  promoter       AmpR promoter: bla
    714..1574    +  CDS            AmpR: β-lactamase; bla; confers resistance to ampicillin, carbenicillin, and related antibiotics
   1745..2333    +  rep_origin     ori: high-copy-number ColE1/pMB1/pBR322/pUC origin of replication
   2516..2608    +  CDS            lacI (fragment): lac repressor; lacI; The lac repressor binds to the lac operator to inhibit transcription in E. coli. This inhibition can be relieved by adding lactose or isopropyl-β-D-thiogalactopyranoside (IPTG).
   2621..2642    +  protein_bind   CAP binding site: CAP binding activates transcription in the presence of cAMP. E. coli catabolite activator protein
   2657..2687    +  promoter       lac promoter: promoter for the E. coli lac operon
   2691..2713    +  protein_bind   lac operator (fragment): The lac repressor binds to the lac operator to inhibit transcription in E. coli. This inhibition can be relieved by adding lactose or isopropyl-β-D-thiogalactopyranoside (IPTG). lac repressor encoded by lacI
   2756..2774    +  promoter       T3 promoter: promoter for bacteriophage T3 RNA polymerase
   2800..3294    +  CDS            CDC23 (fragment): CDC23_YEAST - Experimental evidence at protein level: Swiss-Prot protein existence level 1. Component of the anaphase promoting complex/cyclosome (APC/C), a cell cycle-regulated E3 ubiquitin-protein ligase complex that controls progression through mitosis and the G1 phase of the cell cycle. The APC/C is thought to confer substrate specificity and, in the presence of ubiquitin-conjugating E2 enzymes, it catalyzes the formation of protein-ubiquitin conjugates that are subsequently degraded by the 26S proteasome. In early mitosis, the APC/C is activated by CDC20 and targets securin PDS1, the B-ty
   3519..10757   +  CDS            PRP8 (sequence partly withheld): PRP8_YEAST - Also known as DBF3, DNA39, RNA8, SLT21, USA2. Experimental evidence at protein level: Swiss-Prot protein existence level 1. Functions as a scaffold that mediates the ordered assembly of spliceosomal proteins and snRNAs. Required for association of BRR2 with the spliceosomal U5 snRNP, and the subsequent assembly of the U4/U6-U5 tri-snRNP complex. Functions as scaffold that positions spliceosomal U2, U5 and U6 snRNAs at splice sites on pre-mRNA substrates, so that splicing can occur. Interacts with both the 5' and the 3' splice site, as well as the branch region. Has a role in branc
  11289..12569   +  CDS            DNA2 (fragment): DNA2_YEAST - Experimental evidence at protein level: Swiss-Prot protein existence level 1. Key enzyme involved in DNA replication and DNA repair. Involved in Okazaki fragments processing by cleaving long flaps that escape FEN1: flaps that are longer than 27 nucleotides are coated by replication protein A complex (RPA), leading to recruit DNA2 which cleaves the flap until it is too short to bind RPA and becomes a substrate for FEN1. Also involved in 5'-end resection of DNA during double-strand break (DSB) repair by mediating the cleavage of 5'-ssDNA. Possesses different enzymatic activities, su
  12582..12600   -  promoter       T7 promoter: promoter for bacteriophage T7 RNA polymerase
  12603..12760   +  CDS            lacZα (fragment): LacZα fragment of β-galactosidase; lacZ fragment
  12764..13192   +  rep_origin     f1 ori (sequence partly withheld): f1 bacteriophage origin of replication; arrow indicates direction of (+) strand synthesis
  13220..13271   -  misc_feature   bom (fragment): basis of mobility region from pBR322
  13479..14141   -  CDS            HIS3: imidazoleglycerol-phosphate dehydratase, required for histidine biosynthesis; S. cerevisiae HIS3; yeast auxotrophic marker
  14142..14329   -  promoter       HIS3 promoter: S. cerevisiae HIS3
  14379..14459   +  CDS            MRM1 (fragment): MRM1_YEAST - Also known as PET56 From Saccharomyces cerevisiae (strain ATCC 204508 / S288c) (Baker's yeast).
  14460..14509   -  misc_feature   bom (fragment): basis of mobility region from pBR322
  14611..1       -  CDS            rop (fragment) (across the origin): Rop protein, which maintains plasmids at low copy number; rop
