[The description below was written by a language model from this plasmid's Addgene catalogue record and pLannotate feature annotations shown in this document.]
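Description:
prp8-G736E is a yeast centromeric shuttle plasmid built on the pRS313 backbone, carrying a mutant allele of the Saccharomyces cerevisiae PRP8 gene for expression in budding yeast. In E. coli it is maintained through a high-copy ColE1/pUC-type origin and selected with ampicillin via the bla gene. In yeast the CEN6/ARS element provides stable, low-copy, chromosome-like segregation, and the HIS3 marker with its own promoter allows selection in histidine auxotrophs. The backbone also retains the usual pRS-series features: an f1 phage origin and the lacZα/lac promoter region with T3 and T7 promoters flanking the cloning site.

The insert is a large genomic fragment; the sequenced plasmid totals about 14.6 kb. The full PRP8 open reading frame is flanked upstream by a fragment of CDC23 and downstream by a fragment of DNA2. No heterologous yeast promoter or terminator is annotated, which suggests that PRP8 is expressed from its native flanking sequences, although the record does not state this explicitly, and the cloning sites used are recorded as unknown. No epitope tags or reporters are annotated.

PRP8 encodes a U5 snRNP protein that acts as a scaffold at the catalytic core of the spliceosome, positioning the U2, U5 and U6 snRNAs at the splice sites and branch region of the pre-mRNA. This allele changes glycine 736 to glutamate. The associated study examined how Prp8 affects cryptic versus alternative splicing frequency, so the plasmid is suited to introducing this mutant allele into yeast to test its effects on splicing.
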