Addgene plasmid #108450: prp8-G736E
Purpose: prp8-G736E in pRS313 backbone for expression in yeast
Depositing lab: Christine Guthrie. Depositing organization: University of California, San Francisco (UCSF). Publication: Prp8 impacts cryptic but not alternative splicing frequency. Mayerle M, Yitiz S, Soulette C, Rogel LE, Ramirez A, Ragle JM, Katzman S, Guthrie C, Zahler AM. Proc Natl Acad Sci U S A. 2019 Feb 5;116(6):2193-2199. doi: 10.1073/pnas.1819020116. Epub 2019 Jan 23. PubMed 30674666.
Backbone
  Vector backbone: pRS313
  Backbone size w/o insert (bp): 5000
  Vector type: Bacterial Expression, Yeast Expression
  Selectable markers: HIS3
Growth in bacteria
  Bacterial resistance: Ampicillin, 100 μg/mL
  Growth temperature: 37°C
  Growth strain: DH5alpha
  Copy number: High Copy
Gene/Insert
  Gene/Insert name: PRP8
  Species: S. cerevisiae (budding yeast)
  Insert size (bp): 8000
  Mutation: changed G736 to E
  GenBank ID: Z24732.1
  Entrez Gene: PRP8 (a.k.a. YHR165C, DBF3, DNA39, RNA8, SLT21, USA2)
  Cloning method: Restriction Enzyme; 5′ cloning site unknown (unknown if destroyed); 3′ cloning site unknown (unknown if destroyed)
  Sequencing primers: 5′ ATG AGT GGA CTA CCG CCC C; 3′ TCA GCT AAA TAC ATC GAT TTG TTC GGC C
Terms and licenses: Academic/Nonprofit Terms; Industry Terms: Not Available to Industry
How to cite: prp8-G736E was a gift from Christine Guthrie (Addgene plasmid # 108450 ; http://n2t.net/addgene:108450 ; RRID:Addgene_108450)
